>Addgene plasmid #13330 | pJH290 | addgene partial sequence | sequence record 19695 | 13330 with M13R
TGCTACAGACTGGAACAAAACCCTGCAGTCGACTCTCATCGATGGGGGATCAACGACCCCCCATTCAAGA
ACAGCAAGCAGCATTGAGAACTTTGGAATCCAGTCCCTCTTCCACCTGCTGAACCACTCGGCAGGTCTCC
AGTAATGACCTCAGAACTCCATCTGGATTTGTTCAGAACGCTCGGTTGCCGCCGGGCGTTTTTTATTGGT
GAGAATCGCAGCAACTTGTCGCGCCAATCGAGCCATGTCGTCGTCGATCCTCTCATCGATGAGAGGATCC
CGAGGGTTTTTGTACAGCCAGACAGTGGAGTACTACCACTGTGGGATCCCCGGGGATCAGCTTGGCGAGA
TTTTCAGGAGCTAAGGAAGCTAAAATGGAGAAAAAAATCACTGGATATACCACCGTTGATATATCCCAAT
GGCATCGTAAAGAACATTTTGAGGCATTTCAGTCAGTTGCTCAATGTACCTATAACCAGACCGTTCAGCT
GGATATTACGGCCTTTTTAAAGACCGTAAAGAAAAATAAGCACAAGTTTTATCCGGCCTTTATTCACATT
CTTGCCCGCCTGATGAATGCTCATCCGGAATTCCGTAT
