[The description below was written by a language model from this plasmid's Addgene catalogue record.]
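Description:
pJH290 is an extrachromosomal V(D)J recombination substrate built on the pUC13 cloning vector, propagated in E. coli under ampicillin selection. It is a derivative of pJH288, a plasmid of roughly 8 kb assembled by stepwise insertion of fragments into the pUC13 polylinker, and differs from its parent only in the orientation of the 23-spacer recombination signal. No feature table is available, so the layout described here rests on the depositor's construction notes.

The test cassette lies in the pUC13 multiple cloning site. It consists of a synthetic 12-spacer recombination signal at the SalI site, a roughly 200 bp fragment carrying the bacteriophage lambda oop transcription terminator at the converted XbaI site, a synthetic 23-spacer signal at the BamHI site, and an approximately 800 bp promoterless chloramphenicol acetyltransferase (cat) structural gene at the SmaI site. The terminator therefore sits between the two signals and next to cat. In substrates of this design, signal-directed rearrangement removes or reorients the terminator so that cat can be expressed in bacteria, although the record does not spell out the scoring scheme or name the promoter that drives cat. Because the relative orientation of the two signals determines whether joining proceeds by deletion or inversion, the pJH288/pJH290 pair allows different rearrangement outcomes to be compared.

A 3.6 kb polyoma virus early-region fragment was inserted at the EcoRI site, presumably to support plasmid replication in transfected mouse cells. A 500 bp f1 intergenic region placed within the polyoma sequence allows production of single-stranded DNA. The associated publication used such substrates to study unusual strand exchanges during V(D)J recombination.
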