Addgene plasmid #13330: pJH290
Depositing lab: Martin Gellert. Depositing organization: National Institute of Diabetes & Digestive & Kidney Diseases (NIDDK). Publication: Novel strand exchanges in V(D)J recombination. Lewis SM, Hesse JE, Mizuuchi K, Gellert M. Cell. 1988 Dec 23. 55(6):1099-107. 10.1016/0092-8674(88)90254-1 PubMed 3144437.
Backbone
  Vector backbone: pUC13
  Backbone size w/o insert (bp): 2680
Growth in bacteria
  Bacterial resistance: Ampicillin, 100 μg/mL
  Growth temperature: 37°C
  Growth strain: DH5alpha
  Copy number: Unknown
Gene/Insert
  Gene/Insert name: recombination substrate
  Cloning method: Restriction Enzyme
  Sequencing primers: 5′ M13 reverse; 3′ M13 forward 20
Terms and licenses: Academic/Nonprofit Terms; Industry Terms: Not Available to Industry
Depositor comments: pJH290 was derived from pJH288. pJH288 (approximately 8000bp) was constructed by stepwise insertion of fragments into the multipurpose cloning sites of pUC13. A fragment containing the early region of polyoma virus was generated by double digestion of PY-pBR322 with BamHI (base 4632) and HincII (base 2962) followed by end-filling with the Klenow fragment of DNA polymerase I. This 3600bp fragment was inserted into the EcoRI site (first blunt-ended using klenow) of pUC13. A 500bp fragment containing the bacteriophage f1 intergenic region (isolated by EcoRI-HindIIIdouble digestion of pUC-f1) was inserted using BglII linkers into the AvrII site (base 4707) of polyoma, which had first been converted to a BglII site, also by using linker DNA. A fragment containing the cat structural gene was generated by double digestion of pRSVcat with HindIII (base 5027) and DpnI (base 4241), subcloning into a suitable vector, and re-isolation using flanking SmaI sites. This 800bp fragment was inserted into the SmaI site of pUC13. A 200bp fragment containing the oop transcription terminator of bacteriophage lambda was isolated from a V(D)J recombinant of pJH195 by digestion at the HincII sites flanking a coding junction consisting of tandem terminators generated by an inversion event. This fragment, which contains a single intact copy of the oop terminator, includes lambda phage sequences from 38,478-38,666, but in a permuted order. Using ClaI linkers, it was inserted into pUC13 at the XbaI site, which had first been converted to a ClaI site using linker DNA. The 39bp fragment containing the 12-spacer signal, created by annealing of synthesized complementary oligonucleotides with protruding ends compatible with SalI, was inserted into the SalI site of pUC13. The synthesized 49bp fragment containing the 23-spacer signal was inserted into the BamHI site of pUC13. The difference between pJH290 and pJH288 is the orientation of the 23-spacer signal at the BamHI site.
How to cite: pJH290 was a gift from Martin Gellert (Addgene plasmid # 13330 ; http://n2t.net/addgene:13330 ; RRID:Addgene_13330)
